>Addgene plasmid #71607 | pJK602 | depositor full sequence | sequence record 131684 | pJK602 sequence 4176 bps
TGGCGAATGGG
[124 nt withheld, positions 12-135]
C
[91 nt withheld, positions 137-227]
A
[49 nt withheld, positions 229-277]
CCTTTGACGTTGGAGTCCACGTTCTTT
[37 nt withheld, positions 305-341]
ACCCTATCTCGGTCTATTCTTTTGATTTATAAGGGATTTTGCCGATTTCGGCCTATTGGTTAAAAAATGA
GCTGATTTAACAAAAATTTAACGCGAATTTTAACAAAATATTAACGTTTACAATTTCAGGTGGCACTTTT
CGGGGAAATGTGCGCGGAACCCCTATTTGTTTATTTTTCTAAATACATTCAAATATGTATCCGCTCATGA
GACAATAACCCTGATAAATGCTTCAATAATATTGAAAAAGGAAGAGTATGAGTATTCAACATTTCCGTGT
CGCCCTTATTCCCTTTTTTGCGGCATTTTGCCTTCCTGTTTTTGCTCACCCAGAAACGCTGGTGAAAGTA
AAAGATGCTGAAGATCAGTTGGGTGCACGAGTGGGTTACATCGAACTGGATCTCAACAGCGGTAAGATCC
TTGAGAGTTTTCGCCCCGAAGAACGTTTTCCAATGATGAGCACTTTTAAAGTTCTGCTATGTGGCGCGGT
ATTATCCCGTATTGACGCCGGGCAAGAGCAACTCGGTCGCCGCATACACTATTCTCAGAATGACTTGGTT
GAGTACTCACCAGTCACAGAAAAGCATCTTACGGATGGCATGACAGTAAGAGAATTATGCAGTGCTGCCA
TAACCATGAGTGATAACACTGCGGCCAACTTACTTCTGACAACGATCGGAGGACCGAAGGAGCTAACCGC
TTTTTTGCACAACATGGGGGATCATGTAACTCGCCTTGATCGTTGGGAACCGGAGCTGAATGAAGCCATA
CCAAACGACGAGCGTGACACCACGATGCCTGCAGCAATGGCAACAACGTTGCGCAAACTATTAACTGGCG
AACTACTTACTCTAGCTTCCCGGCAACAATTAATAGACTGGATGGAGGCGGATAAAGTTGCAGGACCACT
TCTGCGCTCGGCCCTTCCGGCTGGCTGGTTTATTGCTGATAAATCTGGAGCCGGTGAGCGTGGGTCTCGC
GGTATCATTGCAGCACTGGGGCCAGATGGTAAGCCCTCCCGTATCGTAGTTATCTACACGACGGGGAGTC
AGGCAACTATGGATGAACGAAATAGACAGATCGCTGAGATAGGTGCCTCACTGATTAAGCATTGGTAACT
GTCAGACCAAGTTTACTCATATATACTTTAGATTGATTTAAAACTTCATTTTTAATTTAAAAGGATCTAG
GTGAAGATCCTTTTTGATAATCTCATGACCAAAATCCCTTAACGTGAGTTTTCGTTCCACTGAGCGTCAG
ACCCCGTAGAAAAGATCAAAGGATCTTCTTGAGATCCTTTTTTTCTGCGCGTAATCTGCTGCTTGCAAAC
AAAAAAACCACCGCTACCAGCGGTGGTTTGTTTGCCGGATCAAGAGCTACCAACTCTTTTTCCGAAGGTA
ACTGGCTTCAGCAGAGCGCAGATACCAAATACTGTCCTTCTAGTGTAGCCGTAGTTAGGCCACCACTTCA
AGAACTCTGTAGCACCGCCTACATACCTCGCTCTGCTAATCCTGTTACCAGTGGCTGCTGCCAGTGGCGA
TAAGTCGTGTCTTACCGGGTTGGACTCAAGACGATAGTTACCGGATAAGGCGCAGCGGTCGGGCTGAACG
GGGGGTTCGTGCACACAGCCCAGCTTGGAGCGAACGACCTACACCGAACTGAGATACCTACAGCGTGAGC
TATGAGAAAGCGCCACGCTTCCCGAAGGGAGAAAGGCGGACAGGTATCCGGTAAGCGGCAGGGTCGGAAC
AGGAGAGCGCACGAGGGAGCTTCCAGGGGGAAACGCCTGGTATCTTTATAGTCCTGTCGGGTTTCGCCAC
CTCTGACTTGAGCGTCGATTTTTGTGATGCTCGTCAGGGGGGCGGAGCCTATGGAAAAACGCCAGCAACG
CGGCCTTTTTACGGTTCCTGGCCTTTTGCTGGCCTTTTGCTCACATGTTCTTTCCTGCGTTATCCCCTGA
TTCTGTGGATAACCGTATTACCGCCTTTGAGTGAGCTGATACCGCTCGCCGCAGCCGAACGACCGAGCGC
AGCGAGTCAGTGAGCGAGGAAGCGGAAGAGCGCCTGATGCGGTATTTTCTCCTTACGCATCTGTGCGGTA
TTTCACACCGCATATATGGTGCACTCTCAGTACAATCTGCTCTGATGCCGCATAGTTAAGCCAGTATACA
CTCCGCTATCGCTACGTGACTGGGTCATGGCTGCGCCCCGACACCCGCCAACACCCGCTGACGCGCCCTG
ACGGGCTTGTCTGCTCCCGGCATCCGCTTACAGACAAGCTGTGACCGTCTCCGGGAGCTGCATGTGTCAG
AGGTTTTCACCGTCATCACCGAAACGCGCGAGGCAGCTGCGGTAAAGCTCATCAGCGTGGTCGTGAAGCG
ATTCACAGATGTCTGCCTGTTCATCCGCGTCCAGCTCGTTGAGTTTCTCCAGAAGCGTTAATGTCTGGCT
TCTGATAAAGCGGGCCATGTTAAGGGCGGTTTTTTCCTGTTTGGTCACTGATGCCTCCGTGTAAGGGGGA
TTTCTGTTCATGGGGGTAATGATACCGATGAAACGAGAGAGGATGCTCACGATACGGGTTACTGATGATG
AACATGCCCGGTTACTGGAACGTTGTGAGGGTAAACAACTGGCGGTATGGATGCGGCGGGACCAGAGAAA
AATCACTCAGGGTCAATGCCAGCGCTTCGTTAATACAGATGTAGGTGTTCCACAGGGTAGCCAGCAGCAT
CCTGCGATGCAGATCCGGAACATAATGGTGCAGGGCGCTGACTTCCGCGTTTCCAGACTTTACGAAACAC
GGAAACCGAAGACCATTCATGTTGTTGCTCAGGTCGCAGACGTTTTGCAGCAGCAGTCGCTTCACGTTCG
CTCGCGTATCGGTGATTCATTCTGCTAACCAGTAAGGCAACCCCGCCAGCCTAGCCGGGTCCTCAACGAC
AGGAGCACGATCATGCGCACCCGTGGCCAGGACCCAACGCTGCCCGAGATCTCGATCCCGCGAAATTAAT
ACGACTCACTATAGGGAGACCACAACGGTTTCCCTCTAGAAATAATTTTGTTTAACTTTAAGAAGGAGAT
ATACATATGATGAGCGAAACCGCCCCCCTGCCCTCTGCTTCCAGTGCTTTAGAAGATAAAGCAGCCTCTG
CCCCCGTTGTGGGCATTATCATGGGCAGCCAGTCAGACTGGGAAACCATGCGCCATGCAGACGCATTGCT
GACAGAGCTGGAAATTCCGCATGAAACCCTCATTGTTTCAGCAAATCGTACGCCAGACCGGTTGGCGGAT
TATGCGCGTACGGCAGCCGAACGCGGCCTGAATGTGATTATTGCTGGGGCCGGTGGAGCTGCACATCTGC
CGGGTATGTGTGCGGCATGGACACGCCTGCCCGTGCTGGGTGTTCCAGTAGAATCTCGCGCTCTTAAAGG
CATGGACAGCCTGCTTTCCATTGTGCAGATGCCCGGCGGCGTGCCTGTGGGCACTTTGGCTATTGGGGCA
TCCGGCGCCAAAAATGCCGCCTTGCTGGCCGCCTCCATTCTTGCACTGTTTAACCCGGCCCTTGCCGCAC
GCCTTGAAACATGGCGCGCATTGCAGACGGCCTCTGTCCCCAACTCTCCCATTACCGAAGATAAATGAGA
ATTCGAGCTCCGTCGACAAGCTTGCGGCCGCACTCGAGCACCACCACCACCACCACTGAGATCCGGCTGC
TAACAAAGCCCGAAAGGAAGCTGAGTTGGCTGCTGCCACCGCTGAGCAATAACTAGCATAACCCCTTGGG
GCCTCTAAACGGGTCTTGAGGGGTTTTTTGCTGAAAGGAGGAACTATATCCGGAT
Features (pLannotate 1.2.2; 13 found; start..end, strand, type, name):
     12..467     +  rep_origin     f1 ori (sequence partly withheld): f1 bacteriophage origin of replication; arrow indicates direction of (+) strand synthesis
    494..598     +  promoter       AmpR promoter: bla
    599..1459    +  CDS            AmpR: β-lactamase; bla; confers resistance to ampicillin, carbenicillin, and related antibiotics
   1630..2218    +  rep_origin     ori: high-copy-number ColE1/pMB1/pBR322/pUC origin of replication
   2404..2546    -  misc_feature   bom: basis of mobility region from pBR322
   2648..2839    -  CDS            rop: Rop protein, which maintains plasmids at low copy number; rop
   2856..3236    +  CDS            YPB1_ECOLX: Protein predicted: Swiss-Prot protein existence level 4. From Escherichia coli.
   3348..3366    +  promoter       T7 promoter: promoter for bacteriophage T7 RNA polymerase
   3398..3420    +  RBS            RBS: efficient ribosome binding site from bacteriophage T7 gene 10 (Olins and Rangwala, 1989)
   3500..3961    +  CDS            purE (fragment): PURE_ECOLI - Experimental evidence at protein level: Swiss-Prot protein existence level 1. Catalyzes the conversion of N5-carboxyaminoimidazole ribonucleotide (N5-CAIR) to 4-carboxy-5-aminoimidazole ribonucleotide (CAIR). From Escherichia coli (strain K12).
   4020..4037    +  CDS            9xHis (fragment): 9xHis affinity tag
   4047..4096    +  CDS            SET1 (fragment): solubility-enhancement tag derived from T7 phage gene 10B
   4104..4151    +  terminator     T7 terminator: transcription terminator for bacteriophage T7 RNA polymerase
