[The description below was written by a language model from this plasmid's Addgene catalogue record and pLannotate feature annotations shown in this document.]
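Description:
pJK602 is a bacterial expression plasmid built on the pET23a backbone (4,176 bp in total) that produces a double-mutant form of N5-carboxyaminoimidazole ribonucleotide mutase (PurE) from Acetobacter aceti 1023. It is propagated in E. coli through a ColE1/pMB1-type origin and selected with ampicillin via the bla β-lactamase gene and its own promoter. The catalogue lists it as high copy, although the annotation also detects a rop coding sequence and the pBR322 bom region. An f1 phage origin is present as well, which in principle allows single-stranded DNA production.

The purE coding sequence was inserted between the NdeI and EcoRI sites, both retained. This places it downstream of the bacteriophage T7 promoter and the efficient T7 gene 10 ribosome binding site, and upstream of the T7 terminator, so expression depends on a host that supplies T7 RNA polymerase. The encoded protein carries His59 to Asn and Tyr154 to Phe substitutions plus an additional N-terminal methionine. The automated annotation labels the insert as a fragment of E. coli PurE. This reflects homology matching rather than the true source, which the catalogue gives as A. aceti.

A short His-tag-like segment and a fragment resembling a T7 gene 10B-derived tag are annotated downstream of the insert, in vector sequence. The record lists no tag, and it does not state whether these are translated as part of the protein.

PurE converts N5-CAIR to CAIR in purine biosynthesis. The depositor notes that this mutant has no detectable catalytic activity, which suggests a role in structural or mechanistic studies of the enzyme, though the record does not say so.
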