Addgene plasmid #71607: pJK602
Purpose: Produces Acetobacter aceti 1023 N5-carboxyaminoimidazole ribonucleotide mutase, His59>Asn/Tyr154>Phe mutant (AaPurE1-H59N,Y154F)
Depositing lab: T. J. Kappock. Depositing organization: Purdue University.
Backbone
  Vector backbone: pET23a
  Backbone size w/o insert (bp): 3666
  Total vector size (bp): 4176
  Vector type: Bacterial Expression
Growth in bacteria
  Bacterial resistance: Ampicillin, 100 μg/mL
  Growth temperature: 37°C
  Growth strain: DH5alpha
  Copy number: High Copy
Gene/Insert
  Gene/Insert name: N5-carboxyaminoimidazole ribonucleotide mutase (alt names: purE; AZ09_02690)
  Species: Acetobacter aceti 1023
  Mutation: changes histidine-59 to asparagine, tyrosine-154 to phenylalanine, additional N-terminal methionine
  GenBank ID: AAZ04483.1 KDE21029.1
  Promoter: T7
  Cloning method: Restriction Enzyme; 5′ cloning site NdeI (not destroyed); 3′ cloning site EcoRI (not destroyed)
  Sequencing primers: 5′ T7 promoter; 3′ T7 terminator
Terms and licenses: Academic/Nonprofit Terms; Industry Terms: Not Available to Industry
Depositor comments: The protein produced has no detectable catalytic activity.
How to cite: pJK602 was a gift from T. J. Kappock (Addgene plasmid # 71607 ; http://n2t.net/addgene:71607 ; RRID:Addgene_71607)
