>Addgene plasmid #71607 | pJK602 | addgene partial sequence | sequence record 134200 | T7 5'-TAATACGACTCACTATAGGG-3'
AATAATTTTGTTTAACTTTAAGAAGGAGATATACATATGATGAGCGAAACCGCCCCCCTGCCCTCTGCTT
CCAGTGCTTTAGAAGATAAAGCAGCCTCTGCCCCCGTTGTGGGCATTATCATGGGCAGCCAGTCAGACTG
GGAAACCATGCGCCATGCAGACGCATTGCTGACAGAGCTGGAAATTCCGCATGAAACCCTCATTGTTTCA
GCAAATCGTACGCCAGACCGGTTGGCGGATTATGCGCGTACGGCAGCCGAACGCGGCCTGAATGTGATTA
TTGCTGGGGCCGGTGGAGCTGCACATCTGCCGGGTATGTGTGCGGCATGGACACGCCTGCCCGTGCTGGG
TGTTCCAGTAGAATCTCGCGCTCTTAAAGGCATGGACAGCCTGCTTTCCATTGTGCAGATGCCCGGCGGC
GTGCCTGTGGGCACTTTGGCTATTGGGGCATCCGGCGCCAAAAATGCCGCCTTGCTGGCCGCCTCCATTC
TTGCACTGTTTAACCCGGCCCTTGCCGCACGCCTTGAAACATGGCGCGCATTGCAGACGGCCTCTGTCCC
CAACTCTCCCATTACCGAAGATAAATGAGAATTCGAGCTCCGTCGACAAGCTTGCGGCCGCACTCGAGCA
CCACCACCACCACCACTGAGATCCGGCTGCTAACAAAGCCCGAAAGGAAGCTGAGTTGGCTGCTGCCACC
GCTGAGCAATAACTAGCATAACCCCTTGGGGCCTCTAAACGGGTCTTGAGGGGTTTTTTGCTGAAAGGAG
GAACTATATCCGGATTGGCGAATGGG
[124 nt withheld, positions 797-920]
C
[41 nt withheld, positions 922-962]
