>Addgene plasmid #71607 | pJK602 | addgene partial sequence | sequence record 134201 | T7term 5'-GCTAGTTATTGCTCAGCGG-3'
TTTCGGGCTTTGTTAGCAGCCGGATCTCAGTGGTGGTGGTGGTGGTGCTCGAGTGCGGCCGCAAGCTTGT
CGACGGAGCTCGAATTCTCATTTATCTTCGGTAATGGGAGAGTTGGGGACAGAGGCCGTCTGCAATGCGC
GCCATGTTTCAAGGCGTGCGGCAAGGGCCGGGTTAAACAGTGCAAGAATGGAGGCGGCCAGCAAGGCGGC
ATTTTTGGCGCCGGATGCCCCAATAGCCAAAGTGCCCACAGGCACGCCGCCGGGCATCTGCACAATGGAA
AGCAGGCTGTCCATGCCTTTAAGAGCGCGAGATTCTACTGGAACACCCAGCACGGGCAGGCGTGTCCATG
CCGCACACATACCCGGCAGATGTGCAGCTCCACCGGCCCCAGCAATAATCACATTCAGGCCGCGTTCGGC
TGCCGTACGCGCATAATCCGCCAACCGGTCTGGCGTACGATTTGCTGAAACAATGAGGGTTTCATGCGGA
ATTTCCAGCTCTGTCAGCAATGCGTCTGCATGGCGCATGGTTTCCCAGTCTGACTGGCTGCCCATGATAA
TGCCCACAACGGGGGCAGAGGCTGCTTTATCTTCTAAAGCACTGGAAGCAGAGGGCAGGGGGGCGGTTTC
GCTCATCATATGTATATCTCCTTCTTAAAGTTAAACAAAATTATTTCTAGAGGGAAACCGTTGTGGTCTC
CCTATAGTGAGTCGTATTAATTTCGCGGGATCGAGATCTCGGGCAGCGTTGGGTCCTGGCCACGGGTGCG
CATGATCGTGCTCCTGTCGTTGAGGACCCGGCTAGGCTGGCGGGGTTGCCTTACTGGTTAGCAGAATGAA
TCACCGATACGCGAGCGAACGTGAAGCGACTGCTGCTGCAAAACGTCTGCGACCTGAGCAACAACATGAA
TGGTCTTCGGTTTCCGTGTTTCGTAAAGTCTGGAAACGCGGAAGTCAGCGCCCTGCACCATTATGTTCCG
GATCTGCATCGCAGGATGCTGCTGGCTACCCTGTGGAACACCTACATCTGTATTAAC
